>Addgene plasmid #230293 | AiP13456 - pAAV-AiE0972h-minBG-SYFP2-P2A-3XFLAG-10aa-H2B-WPRE3-BGHpA (Alias: CN3456) | addgene full sequence | sequence record 470658 | Addgene NGS Result
CGAAGGAGCTAACCGCTTTTTTGCACAACATGGGGGATCATGTAACTCGCCTTGATCGTTGGGAACCGGA
GCTGAATGAAGCCATACCAAACGACGAGCGTGACACCACGATGCCTGTAGCAATGGCAACAACGTTGCGC
AAACTATTAACTGGCGAACTACTTACTCTAGCTTCCCGGCAACAATTAATAGACTGGATGGAGGCGGATA
AAGTTGCAGGACCACTTCTGCGCTCGGCCCTTCCGGCTGGCTGGTTTATTGCTGATAAATCTGGAGCCGG
TGAGCGTGGGTCTCGCGGTATCATTGCAGCACTGGGGCCAGATGGTAAGCCCTCCCGTATCGTAGTTATC
TACACGACGGGGAGTCAGGCAACTATGGATGAACGAAATAGACAGATCGCTGAGATAGGTGCCTCACTGA
TTAAGCATTGGTAACTGTCAGACCAAGTTTACTCATATATACTTTAGATTGATTTAAAACTTCATTTTTA
ATTTAAAAGGATCTAGGTGAAGATCCTTTTTGATAATCTCATGACCAAAATCCCTTAACGTGAGTTTTCG
TTCCACTGAGCGTCAGACCCCGTAGAAAAGATCAAAGGATCTTCTTGAGATCCTTTTTTTCTGCGCGTAA
TCTGCTGCTTGCAAACAAAAAAACCACCGCTACCAGCGGTGGTTTGTTTGCCGGATCAAGAGCTACCAAC
TCTTTTTCCGAAGGTAACTGGCTTCAGCAGAGCGCAGATACCAAATACTGTTCTTCTAGTGTAGCCGTAG
TTAGGCCACCACTTCAAGAACTCTGTAGCACCGCCTACATACCTCGCTCTGCTAATCCTGTTACCAGTGG
CTGCTGCCAGTGGCGATAAGTCGTGTCTTACCGGGTTGGACTCAAGACGATAGTTACCGGATAAGGCGCA
GCGGTCGGGCTGAACGGGGGGTTCGTGCACACAGCCCAGCTTGGAGCGAACGACCTACACCGAACTGAGA
TACCTACAGCGTGAGCTATGAGAAAGCGCCACGCTTCCCGAAGGGAGAAAGGCGGACAGGTATCCGGTAA
GCGGCAGGGTCGGAACAGGAGAGCGCACGAGGGAGCTTCCAGGGGGAAACGCCTGGTATCTTTATAGTCC
TGTCGGGTTTCGCCACCTCTGACTTGAGCGTCGATTTTTGTGATGCTCGTCAGGGGGGCGGAGCCTATGG
AAAAACGCCAGCAACGCGGCCTTTTTACGGTTCCTGGCCTTTTGCTGGCCTTTTGCTCACATGTCCTGCA
GGCAGCTGCGCGCTCGCTCGCTCACTGAGGCCGCCCGGGCGTCGGGCGACCTTTGGTCGCCCGGCCTCAG
TGAGCGAGCGAGCGCGCAGAGAGGGAGTGGCCAACTCCATCACTAGGGGTTCCTGCGGCCGCACGCGTCA
GGTCAGCTGGTCCTTGCCCACCGAGCTCCTCTGGACCCACCCCTCTTTTTGGGCCCGCACCCATCTGGCT
CCTCCCACCCATCTGGCCCCACCCACTCCCCTGCTTTCCATCCCTGCCTTGCCCTGTGACTGGCCCCACC
CTCCATCCCTTTTGGTCCCTCCTTGCCTGCCGAGCTCCTCTGGACCCACCCCTCTTTCAGTTGGGGCCCC
GCCCTCATTTGGCCCCTTTCACCCGTCTGGCCCTGCCCATTCCCACCTTCCACCCTGGCCCCGCCCTGTG
GCAGACCCCATTCTCCATTCCTTGTGGCCCTTCTCCTCTGGACCAACCCCTCTGTCCATTAGGAGCTCGG
GCTGGGCATAAAAGTCAGGGCAGAGCCATCTATTGCTTACATTTGCTTCTGGGATCCAGATCTTTCGAAG
CTAGCGCTACCGGTCGCCACCATGGTCTCCAAGGGCGAGGAGCTGTTCACCGGGGTGGTGCCCATCCTGG
TCGAGCTGGACGGCGATGTCAACGGCCACAAGTTCAGCGTGTCCGGCGAGGGCGAGGGCGATGCCACCTA
CGGCAAGCTGACCCTGAAGCTGATCTGCACCACCGGCAAGCTGCCCGTGCCCTGGCCCACCCTCGTGACC
ACCCTGGGCTACGGCGTGCAGTGCTTCGCCCGCTACCCCGACCACATGAAGCAGCACGACTTCTTCAAGT
CCGCCATGCCCGAAGGCTACGTCCAGGAGCGCACCATCTTCTTCAAAGACGACGGCAACTACAAGACCCG
CGCCGAGGTGAAGTTCGAGGGCGACACCCTGGTGAACCGCATCGAGCTGAAGGGCATCGACTTCAAGGAG
GACGGCAACATCCTGGGGCACAAGCTGGAGTACAACTACAACAGCCACAACGTCTATATCACCGCCGACA
AGCAGAAGAACGGCATCAAGGCCAACTTCAAGATCCGCCACAACATCGAGGACGGCGGCGTGCAGCTCGC
CGACCACTACCAGCAGAACACCCCCATCGGCGACGGCCCCGTGCTGCTGCCCGACAACCACTACCTGAGC
TACCAGTCCAAGCTGAGCAAAGACCCCAACGAGAAGCGCGATCACATGGTCCTGCTGGAGTTCGTGACCG
CCGCCGGGATCACTCTCGGCATGGACGAGCTGTACAAGGGCTCTGGTGCTACCAACTTCTCACTGTTGAA
ACAGGCAGGGGATGTAGAGGAGAATCCAGGGCCTGGTGCTAGTGGAGACTACAAAGACCATGACGGAGAT
TATAAAGATCATGACATCGATTACAAGGATGACGATGACAAGTCCGGACTCAGATCTGGAGGCTCCGGAG
GCCCAGAGCCAGCGAAGTCTGCTCCCGCCCCGAAAAAGGGCTCCAAGAAGGCGGTGACTAAGGCGCAGAA
GAAAGGCGGCAAGAAGCGCAAGCGCAGCCGCAAGGAGAGCTATTCCATCTATGTGTACAAGGTTCTGAAG
CAGGTCCACCCTGACACCGGCATTTCGTCCAAGGCCATGGGCATCATGAATTCGTTTGTGAACGACATTT
TCGAGCGCATCGCAGGAGAGGCTTCCCGCCTGGCGCATTACAACAAGCGCTCGACCATCACCTCCCGGGA
GATCCAGACGGCCGTGCGCCTGCTGCTGCCTGGGGAGTTGGCCAAGCACGCCGTGTCCGAGGGTACTAAG
GCCATCACCAAGTACACCAGCGCTAAGTAATGAGGCGCGCCGCGGCCGCGAATTCGATATCATAATCAAC
CTCTGGATTACAAAATTTGTGAAAGATTGACTGGTATTCTTAACTATGTTGCTCCTTTTACGCTATGTGG
ATACGCTGCTTTAATGCCTTTGTATCATGCTATTGCTTCCCGTATGGCTTTCATTTTCTCCTCCTTGTAT
AAATCCTGGTTAGTTCTTGCCACGGCGGAACTCATCGCCGCCTGCCTTGCCCGCTGCTGGACAGGGGCTC
GGCTGTTGGGCACTGACAATTCCGTGGCTCGAGAGATCTTCGACTGTGCCTTCTAGTTGCCAGCCATCTG
TTGTTTGCCCCTCCCCCGTGCCTTCCTTGACCCTGGAAGGTGCCACTCCCACTGTCCTTTCCTAATAAAA
TGAGGAAATTGCATCGCATTGTCTGAGTAGGTGTCATTCTATTCTGGGGGGTGGGGTGGGGCAGGACAGC
AAGGGGGAGGATTGGGAAGACAATAGCAGGCATGAGATCTCACGTGCGGACCGAGCGGCCGCAGGAACCC
CTAGTGATGGAGTTGGCCACTCCCTCTCTGCGCGCTCGCTCGCTCACTGAGGCCGGGCGACCAAAGGTCG
CCCGACGCCCGGGCTTTGCCCGGGCGGCCTCAGTGAGCGAGCGAGCGCGCAGCTGCCTGCAGGGGCGCCT
GATGCGGTATTTTCTCCTTACGCATCTGTGCGGTATTTCACACCGCATA
[95 nt withheld, positions 3830-3924]
T
[46 nt withheld, positions 3926-3971]
C
[141 nt withheld, positions 3973-4113]
CCTTTGACGTTGGAGTCCACGTTCTTT
[37 nt withheld, positions 4141-4177]
ACTCTATCTCGGGCTATTCTTTTGATTTATAAGGGATTTTGCCGATTTCGGTCTATTGGTTAAAAAATGA
GCTGATTTAACAAAAATTTAACGCGAATTTTAACAAAATATTAACGTTTACAATTTTATGGTGCACTCTC
AGTACAATCTGCTCTGATGCCGCATAGTTAAGCCAGCCCCGACACCCGCCAACACCCGCTGACGCGCCCT
GACGGGCTTGTCTGCTCCCGGCATCCGCTTACAGACAAGCTGTGACCGTCTCCGGGAGCTGCATGTGTCA
GAGGTTTTCACCGTCATCACCGAAACGCGCGAGACGAAAGGGCCTCGTGATACGCCTATTTTTATAGGTT
AATGTCATGATAATAATGGTTTCTTAGACGTCAGGTGGCACTTTTCGGGGAAATGTGCGCGGAACCCCTA
TTTGTTTATTTTTCTAAATACATTCAAATATGTATCCGCTCATGAGACAATAACCCTGATAAATGCTTCA
ATAATATTGAAAAAGGAAGAGTATGAGTATTCAACATTTCCGTGTCGCCCTTATTCCCTTTTTTGCGGCA
TTTTGCCTTCCTGTTTTTGCTCACCCAGAAACGCTGGTGAAAGTAAAAGATGCTGAAGATCAGTTGGGTG
CACGAGTGGGTTACATCGAACTGGATCTCAACAGCGGTAAGATCCTTGAGAGTTTTCGCCCCGAAGAACG
TTTTCCAATGATGAGCACTTTTAAAGTTCTGCTATGTGGCGCGGTATTATCCCGTATTGACGCCGGGCAA
GAGCAACTCGGTCGCCGCATACACTATTCTCAGAATGACTTGGTTGAGTACTCACCAGTCACAGAAAAGC
ATCTTACGGATGGCATGACAGTAAGAGAATTATGCAGTGCTGCCATAACCATGAGTGATAACACTGCGGC
CAACTTACTTCTGACAACGATCGGAGGAC
Features (pLannotate 1.2.2; 16 found; start..end, strand, type, name):
    605..1193    +  rep_origin     ori: high-copy-number ColE1/pMB1/pBR322/pUC origin of replication
   1266..1293    +  repeat_region  AAV2 ITR (fragment): inverted terminal repeat of adeno-associated virus serotype 2 inverted
   1322..1349    +  repeat_region  AAV2 ITR (fragment): inverted terminal repeat of adeno-associated virus serotype 2 inverted
   1842..2558    +  CDS            SYFP2: SYFP2 is a basic (constitutively fluorescent) yellow fluorescent protein published in 2006, derived from Aequorea victoria. It is reported to be a very rapidly-maturing monomer with moderate acid sensitivity.
   2637..2702    +  CDS            3xFLAG: three tandem FLAG® epitope tags, followed by an enterokinase cleavage site
   2733..3110    +  CDS            H2B: human histone H2B; HIST1H2BJ
   3144..3301    +  misc_feature   WPRE (fragment): woodchuck hepatitis virus posttranscriptional regulatory element
   3307..3387    +  misc_feature   WPRE (fragment): woodchuck hepatitis virus posttranscriptional regulatory element
   3404..3515    +  polyA_signal   bGH poly(A) signal: bovine growth hormone polyadenylation signal
   3633..3773    +  repeat_region  AAV2 ITR: inverted terminal repeat of adeno-associated virus serotype 2 inverted
   3778..3829    -  misc_feature   bom (fragment): basis of mobility region from pBR322
   3848..4303    +  rep_origin     f1 ori (sequence partly withheld): f1 bacteriophage origin of replication; arrow indicates direction of (+) strand synthesis
   4304..4353    -  misc_feature   bom (fragment): basis of mobility region from pBR322
   4455..4490    -  CDS            rop (fragment): Rop protein, which maintains plasmids at low copy number; rop
   4585..4689    +  promoter       AmpR promoter: bla
   4690..434     +  CDS            AmpR (across the origin): β-lactamase; bla; confers resistance to ampicillin, carbenicillin, and related antibiotics
