[The description below was written by a language model from this plasmid's Addgene catalogue record and pLannotate feature annotations shown in this document.]
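Description:
AiP13456 - pAAV-AiE0972h-minBG-SYFP2-P2A-3XFLAG-10aa-H2B-WPRE3-BGHpA (alias CN3456) is a 5,116 nt AAV transfer plasmid built on a pAAV2 backbone and intended for packaging into recombinant adeno-associated virus for delivery to brain cells. In bacteria it replicates from a high-copy ColE1/pUC-type origin and is selected with ampicillin through the bla gene and its native promoter. An f1 phage origin is also present, along with small remnants of the pBR322 bom and rop regions. The expression cassette sits between AAV2 inverted terminal repeats, which provide the signals for genome replication and encapsidation. The downstream ITR is annotated in full, whereas the upstream one is detected only as two short fragments, which may reflect a truncated repeat or difficulty sequencing or annotating it.

The payload is an enhancer-reporter design. AiE0972h, an enhancer sequence meant to direct expression to specific brain cell populations, is placed upstream of the minimal beta-globin promoter (minBG), which on its own has little activity, so that transcription depends on the enhancer. Neither element is annotated in the feature table, but both presumably lie in the unannotated stretch between the upstream ITR and the SYFP2 coding sequence. The synthetic open reading frame encodes the fast-maturing monomeric yellow fluorescent protein SYFP2, a P2A self-cleaving peptide, and then a 3xFLAG epitope joined by a 10-amino-acid linker to human histone H2B. One transcript should therefore yield soluble yellow fluorescence that fills the cell and a separate chromatin-bound, FLAG-tagged nuclear marker. A shortened WPRE (WPRE3) boosts transcript stability and expression, and the bovine growth hormone polyadenylation signal ends the message. The construct belongs to a collection of enhancer AAVs for genetic access to cortical cell types, but the record does not state which population AiE0972h targets.
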