Addgene plasmid #230293: AiP13456 - pAAV-AiE0972h-minBG-SYFP2-P2A-3XFLAG-10aa-H2B-WPRE3-BGHpA (Alias: CN3456)
Purpose: AiE0972h is an enhancer sequence, designed to drive AAV-mediated transgene expression in specific populations of brain cells
Depositing lab: Allen Institute for Brain Science & Boaz Levi. Depositing organization: Allen Institute. Publication: A suite of enhancer AAVs and transgenic mouse lines for genetic access to cortical cell types. Ben-Simon Y, Hooper M, Narayan S, Daigle TL, Dwivedi D, Way SW, Oster A, Stafford DA, Mich JK, Taormina MJ, Martinez RA, Opitz-Araya X, Roth JR, Alexander JR, Allen S, Amster A, Arbuckle J, Ayala A, Baker PM, Bakken TE, Barcelli T, Barta S, Bendrick J, Bertagnolli D, Bielstein C, Bishwakarma P, Bowlus J, Boyer G, Brouner K, Casian B, Casper T, Chakka AB, Chakrabarty R, Chance RK, Chavan S, Clark M, Colbert K, Collman F, Daniel S, Departee M, DiValentin P, Donadio N, Dotson N, Egdorf T, Fliss T, Gabitto M, Garcia J, Gary A, Gasperini M, Gloe J, Goldy J, Gore BB, Graybuck L, Greisman N, Haeseleer F, Halterman C, Haradon Z, Hastings SD, Helback O, Ho W, Hockemeyer D, Huang C, Huff S, Hunker A, Johansen N, Jones D, Juneau Z, Kalmbach B, Kannan M, Khem S, Kussick E, Kutsal R, Larsen R, Lee C, Lee AY, Leibly M, Lenz GH, Li S, Liang E, Lusk N, Madigan Z, Malloy J, Malone J, McCue R, Melchor J, Mollenkopf T, Moosman S, Morin E, Newman D, Ng L, Ngo K, Omstead V, Otto S, Oyama A, Pena N, Pham T, Phillips E, Pom CA, Potekhina L, Ransford S, Ray PL, Rette D, Reynoldson C, Rimorin C, Rocha D, Ruiz A, Sanchez REA, Sawyer L, Sedeno-Cortes A, Sevigny JP, Shapovalova N, Shepard N, Shulga L, Sigler AR, Siverts L, Soliman S, Somasundaram S, Staats B, Stewart K, Szelenyi E, Tieu M, Trader C, Tran A, van Velthoven CTJ, Walker M, Wang Y, Weed N, Wirthlin M, Wood T, Wynalda B, Yao Z, Zhou T, Ariza J, Dee N, Reding M, Ronellenfitch K, Mufti S, Sunkin SM, Smith KA, Esposito L, Waters J, Thyagarajan B, Yao S, Lein ES, Zeng H, Levi BP, Ngai J, Ting JT, Tasic B. Cell. 2025 May 16:S0092-8674(25)00513-6. doi: 10.1016/j.cell.2025.05.002. PubMed 40403729.
Backbone
  Vector backbone: pAAV2
  Vector type: AAV
Growth in bacteria
  Bacterial resistance: Ampicillin, 100 μg/mL
  Growth temperature: 37°C
  Growth strain: NEB Stable
  Copy number: High Copy
Gene/Insert
  Gene/Insert name: SYFP2-P2A-3XFLAG-10aa-H2B
  Species: Synthetic
  Promoter: minBG
  Cloning method: Gibson Cloning
Terms and licenses: Academic/Nonprofit Terms; Industry Terms: Not Available to Industry
How to cite: AiP13456 - pAAV-AiE0972h-minBG-SYFP2-P2A-3XFLAG-10aa-H2B-WPRE3-BGHpA (Alias: CN3456) was a gift from Allen Institute for Brain Science & Boaz Levi (Addgene plasmid # 230293 ; http://n2t.net/addgene:230293 ; RRID:Addgene_230293)
